Addgene plasmid #78585: USP19 sgRNA1
Purpose: delete USP19 gene in human cell
Depositing lab: Yihong Ye. Depositing organization: National Institute of Diabetes & Digestive & Kidney Diseases (NIDDK). Publication: Unconventional secretion of misfolded proteins promotes adaptation to proteasome dysfunction in mammalian cells. Lee JG, Takahama S, Zhang G, Tomarev SI, Ye Y. Nat Cell Biol. 2016 Jul;18(7):765-76. doi: 10.1038/ncb3372. Epub 2016 Jun 13. PubMed 27295555.
Backbone
  Vector backbone: pX330-U6-Chimeric_BB-CBh-hSpCas9
  Backbone size w/o insert (bp): 8500
  Total vector size (bp): 8530
  Modifications to backbone: Mutation D10A was introduced into the Cas9 sequence to generate a Cas9 nickase mutant.
  Vector type: Mammalian Expression, CRISPR
Growth in bacteria
  Bacterial resistance: Ampicillin, 100 μg/mL
  Growth temperature: 37°C
  Growth strain: DH5alpha
  Copy number: High Copy
Gene/Insert
  Gene/Insert name: USP19 sgRNA1
  gRNA/shRNA sequence: AGAGCAAGGATGGAGATCCT
  Species: H. sapiens (human)
  Promoter: CBh
  Cloning method: Restriction Enzyme; 5′ cloning site BbsI (not destroyed); 3′ cloning site BbsI (not destroyed)
  Sequencing primers: 5′ agggatggttggttggtggg; 3′ CCAATCCTCCCCCTTGCTGT
Resource information
  A portion of this plasmid was derived from a plasmid made by: We got this vector from Feng Zhang (Addgene 42230) and insert sgRNA for targeting human USP19 gene.
Terms and licenses: Academic/Nonprofit Terms; Industry Terms: Not Available to Industry
How to cite: USP19 sgRNA1 was a gift from Yihong Ye (Addgene plasmid # 78585 ; http://n2t.net/addgene:78585 ; RRID:Addgene_78585)
