[The description below was written by a language model from this plasmid's Addgene catalogue record.]
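Description:
USP19 sgRNA1 is a mammalian CRISPR expression plasmid built on the pX330-U6-Chimeric_BB-CBh-hSpCas9 backbone, an all-in-one vector that delivers both a single guide RNA and a human codon-optimised Streptococcus pyogenes Cas9 from the same molecule. The total size is recorded as about 8.5 kb, with the guide insert adding roughly 30 bp. It is propagated in E. coli as a high-copy plasmid under ampicillin selection. The record lists no mammalian selection marker, and no feature table was supplied, so details beyond the catalogue fields cannot be confirmed.

The insert is a 20-nucleotide guide targeting the human USP19 gene, which encodes a deubiquitinating enzyme. It was cloned through the BbsI sites of the backbone. As the backbone name indicates, the guide sits in the U6-driven chimeric sgRNA scaffold cassette, while the CBh promoter listed in the record drives Cas9 rather than the guide itself. The record notes the BbsI sites as not destroyed, although cloning into this backbone normally removes them, so this point should be verified against the sequence.

The backbone was also modified by introducing the D10A mutation into Cas9. This inactivates the RuvC nuclease domain and converts the enzyme into a nickase that cuts only one DNA strand. Nickases are generally used with pairs of offset guides to make a double-strand break with fewer off-target effects. The "sgRNA1" name suggests a companion guide plasmid, though the record does not state this explicitly. The stated purpose is deletion of the USP19 gene in human cells.
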