>Addgene plasmid #78585 | USP19 sgRNA1 | addgene partial sequence | sequence record 149216 | hU6-F 5'-GAGGGCCTATTTCCCATGATT-3'
GGTAGTTTGCAGTTTTAAAATTATGTTTTAAAATGGACTATCATATGCTTACCGTAACTTGAAAGTATTT
CGATTTCTTGGCTTTATATATCTTGTGGAAAGGACGAAACACCGAGAGCAAGGATGGAGATCCTGTTTTA
GAGCTAGAAATAGCAAGTTAAAATAAGGCTAGTCCGTTATCAACTTGAAAAAGTGGCACCGAGTCGGTGC
TTTTTTGTTTTAGAGCTAGAAATAGCAAGTTAAAATAAGGCTAGTCCGTTTTTAGCGCGTGCGCCAATTC
TGCAGACAAATGGCTCTAGAGGTACCCGTTACATAACTTACGGTAAATGGCCCGCCTGGCTGACCGCCCA
ACGACCCCCGCCCATTGACGTCAATAGTAACGCCAATAGGGACTTTCCATTGACGTCAATGGGTGGAGTA
TTTACGGTAAACTGCCCACTTGGCAGTACATCAAGTGTATCATATGCCAAGTACGCCCCCTATTGACGTC
AATGACGGTAAATGGCCCGCCTGGCATTGTGCCCA
