>Addgene plasmid #78585 | USP19 sgRNA1 | addgene partial sequence | sequence record 150423 | hSpCas9-R1 5'-CGCTCGTGCTTCTTATCCTC-3'
AGCTGTCGTCCACCTTGGCCATCTCGTTGCTGAAGATCTCTTGCAGATAGCAGATCCGGTTCTTCCGTCT
GGTGTATCTTCTTCTGGCGGTTCTCTTCAGCCGGGTGGCCTCGGCTGTTTCGCCGCTGTCGAACAGCAGG
GCTCCGATCAGGTTCTTCTTGATGCTGTGCCGGTCGGTGTTGCCCAGCACCTTGAATTTCTTGCTGGGCA
CCTTGTACTCGTCGGTGATCACGGCCCAGCCCACAGAGTTGGTGCCGATGGCCAGGCCGATGCTGTACTT
CTTGTCGGCTGCTGGGACTCCGTGGATACCGACCTTCCGCTTCTTCTTTGGGGCCATCTTATCGTCATCG
TCTTTGTAATCAATATCATGATCCTTGTAGTCTCCGTCGTGGTCCTTATAGTCCATGGTGGCACCGGTCC
AACCTGAAAAAAAGTGATTTCAGGCAGGTGCTCCAGGTAATTAAACATTAATACCCCACCAACCAACCAT
CCCTTAAACCCTTACCTCTTGCTCAGCTAATTACAGCCCGGAGGAGAAGGGCCGTCCCGCCCGCTCACCT
GTGGGAGTAACGCGGTCAGTCAGAGCCGGGGCGGGCGGCGCGAGGC
